>Addgene plasmid #156915 | pD649-HAsp-ISLR2-Fc(DAPA)-AviTag-6xHis | addgene full sequence | sequence record 412941 | Addgene NGS Result
TTTCAATATTATTGAAGCATTTATCAGGGTTATTGTCTCATGAGCGGATACATATTTGAATGTATTTAGA
AAAATAAACAAATAGGGGTCAGTGTTACAACCAATTAACCAATTCTGAACATTATCGCGAGCCCATTTAT
ACCTGAATATGGCTCATAACACCCCTTGCTCATGACCAAAATCCCTTAACGTGAGTTACGCGCGCGTCGT
TCCACTGAGCGTCAGACCCCGTAGAAAAGATCAAAGGATCTTCTTGAGATCCTTTTTTTCTGCGCGTAAT
CTGCTGCTTGCAAACAAAAAAACCACCGCTACCAGCGGTGGTTTGTTTGCCGGATCAAGAGCTACCAACT
CTTTTTCCGAAGGTAACTGGCTTCAGCAGAGCGCAGATACCAAATACTGTTCTTCTAGTGTAGCCGTAGT
TAGCCCACCACTTCAAGAACTCTGTAGCACCGCCTACATACCTCGCTCTGCTAATCCTGTTACCAGTGGC
TGCTGCCAGTGGCGATAAGTCGTGTCTTACCGGGTTGGACTCAAGACGATAGTTACCGGATAAGGCGCAG
CGGTCGGGCTGAACGGGGGGTTCGTGCACACAGCCCAGCTTGGAGCGAACGACCTACACCGAACTGAGAT
ACCTACAGCGTGAGCTATGAGAAAGCGCCACGCTTCCCGAAGGGAGAAAGGCGGACAGGTATCCGGTAAG
CGGCAGGGTCGGAACAGGAGAGCGCACGAGGGAGCTTCCAGGGGGAAACGCCTGGTATCTTTATAGTCCT
GTCGGGTTTCGCCACCTCTGACTTGAGCGTCGATTTTTGTGATGCTCGTCAGGGGGGCGGAGCCTATGGA
AAAACGCCAGCAACGCGGCCTTTTTACGGTTCCTGGCCTTTTGCTGGCCTTTTGCTCACATGTTCTTTCC
TGCGTTATCCCCTGATTCTGTGGATAACCGTATTACCGCCTTTGAGTGAGCTGATACCGCTCGCCGCAGC
CGAACGACCGAGCGCAGCGAGTCAGTGAGCGAGGAAGCGGAAGGCGAGAGTAGGGAACTGCCAGGCATCA
AACTAAGCAGAAGGCCCCTGACGGATGGCCTTTTTGCGTTTCTACAAACTCTTTCTGTGTTGTAAAACGA
CGGCCAGTCTTAAGCTCGGGCCCCCTGGGCGGTTCTGATAACGAGTAATCGTTAATCCGCAAATAACGTA
AAAACCCGCTTCGGCGGGTTTTTTTATGGGGGGAGTTTAGGGAAAGAGCATTTGTCAGAATATTTAAGGG
CGCCTGTCACTTTGCTTGATATATGAGAATTATTTAACCTTATAAATGAGAAAAAAGCAACGCACTTTAA
ATAAGATACGTTGCTTTTTCGATTGATGAACACCTATAATTAAACTATTCATCTATTATTTATGATTTTT
TGTATATACAATATTTCTAGTTTGTTAAAGAGAATTAAGAAAATAAATCTCGAAAATAATAAAGGGAAAA
TCAGTTTTTGATATCAAAATTATACATGTCAACGATAATACAAAATATAATACAAACTATAAGATGTTAT
CAGTATTTATTATCATTTAGAATAAATTTTGTGTCGCCCTTAATTGTGAGCGGATAACAATTACGAGCTT
CATGCACAGTGCTGAGAGATCCCCTCATAATTTCCCCAAAGCGTAACCATGTGTGAATAAATTTTGAGCT
AGTAGGGTTGCAGCCACGAGTAAGTCTTCCCTTGTTATTGTGTAGCCAGAATGCCGCAAAACTTCCATGC
CTAAGCGAACTGTTGAGAGTACGTTTCGATTTCTGACTGTGTTAGCCTGGAAGTGCTTGTCCCAACCTTG
TTTCTGAGCATGAACGCCCGCAAGCCAACATGTTAGTTGAAGCATCAGGGCGATTAGCAGCATGATATCA
AAACGCTCTGAGCTGCTCGTTCGGCTATGGCGTAGGCCTAGTCCGTAGGCAGGACTTTTCAAGTCTCGGA
AGGTTTCTTCAATCTGCATTCGCTTCGAATAGATATTAACAAGTTGTTTGGGTGTTCGAATTTCAACAGG
TAAGTTAGTTGCTAGAACCCATGGCTCCTTTGCCGACGCTGAGTAGATTTTAGGTGACGGGTGGTGACAA
TGAGTCCGTGTCGAGCGCTGATTTTTTCGGCCTTTAGAGCGAGATTTATACAATAGAATTTGGCATGAGA
TTGGATTGCTTTTAGTCAGCCTCTTATAGCCTAAAGTCTTTGAGTGACTAGATGACATATCATGTAAGTT
GCTGATAGGTTTCCAGTTTTCCGCTCCTAGGTCTGCATATTGTACTTTTCCTCTTACTCGACTTAACCAG
TACCAACCCAGCTTCTCAACGGATTTATACCATGGCACTTTAAAGCCAGCATCACTGACAATGAGCGGTG
TGGTGTTACTCGGTAGAATGCTCGCAAGGTCGGCTAGAAATTGGTCATGAGCTTTCTTTGAACATTGCTC
TGAAAGCGGGAACGCTTTCTCATAAAGAGTAACAGAACGACCGTGTAGTGCGACTGAAGCTCGCAATACC
ATAAGTCGTTTTTGCTCACGAATATCAGACCAGTCAACAAGTACAATGGGCATCGTATTGCCCGAACAGA
TAAAGCTAGCATGCCAACGGTATACAGCGAGTCGCTCTTTGTGGAGGTGACGATTACCTAACAATCGGTC
GATTCGTTTGATGTTATGTTTTGTTCTCGCTTTGGTTGGCAGGTTACGGCCAAGTTCGGTAAGAGTGAGA
GTTTTACAGTCAAGTAATGCGTGGCAAGCCAACGTTAAGCTGTTGAGTCGTTTTAAGTGTAATTCGGGGC
AGAATTGGTAAAGAGAGTCGTGTAAAATATCGAGTTCGCACATCTTGTTGTCTGATTATTGATTTTTCGC
GAAACCATTTGATCATATGACAAGATGTGTATCCACCTTAACTTAATGATTTTTACCAAAATCATTAGGG
GATTCATCAGTGCACAGTGGCGTTGACTCAATATTGGCCATTAGCCATATTATTCATTGGTTATATAGCA
TAAATCAATATTGGCTATTGGCCATTGCATACGTTGTATCTATATCATAATATGTACATTTATATTGGCT
CATGTCCAATATGACCGCCATGTTGGCATTGATTATTGACTAGTTATTAATAGTAATCAATTACGGGGTC
ATTAGTTCATAGCCCATATATGGAGTTCCGCGTTACATAACTTACGGTAAATGGCCCGCCTGGCTGACCG
CCCAACGACCCCCGCCCATTGACGTCAATAATGACGTATGTTCCCATAGTAACGCCAATAGGGACTTTCC
ATTGACGTCAATGGGTGGAGTATTTACGGTAAACTGCCCACTTGGCAGTACATCAAGTGTATCATATGCC
AAGTACGCCCCCTATTGACGTCAATGACGGTAAATGGCCCGCCTGGCATTATGCCCAGTACATGACCTTA
TGGGACTTTCCTACTTGGCAGTACATCTACGTATTAGTCATCGCTATTACCATGGTGATGCGGTTTTGGC
AGTACATCAATGGGCGTGGATAGCGGTTTGACTCACGGGGATTTCCAAGTCTCCACCCCATTGACGTCAA
TGGGAGTTTGTTTTGGCACCAAAATCAACGGGACTTTCCAAAATGTCGTAACAACTCCGCCCCATTGACG
CAAATGGGCGGTAGGCGTGTACGGTGGGAGGTCTATATAAGCAGAGCTCGTTTAGTGAACCGTCAGATCG
CCTGGAGACGCCATCCACGCTGTTTTGACCTCCATAGAAGACACCGGGACCGATCCAGCCTCCGCGGCCG
GGAACGGTGCATTGGAACGCGGATTCCCCGTGCCAAGAGTGACGTAAGTACCGCCTATAGAGTCTATAGG
CCCACCCCCTTGGCTTCGTTAGAACGCGGCTACAATTAATACATAACCTTATGTATCATACACATACGAT
TTAGGTGACACTATAGAATAACATCCACTTTGCCTTTCTCTCCACAGGTGTCCACTCCCAGGTCCAACTG
CACCTCGGTTCTATCGAAAACGCGCCTGCTAGCGCCACCATGAAGACCATCATTGCCCTGAGCTACATCT
TCTGCCTGGTGTTCGCTGCGGCCGCCTCTTGTCCTGAACCTTGTGCCTGCGTGGACAAATACGCCCACCA
GTTCGCCGACTGCGCCTACAAAGAACTGAGAGAGGTGCCAGAGGGCCTGCCTGCCAATGTGACAACACTG
AGCCTGAGCGCCAACAAGATCACCGTGCTGAGAAGAGGCGCCTTCGCCGATGTGACCCAAGTGACATCTC
TGTGGCTGGCCCACAACGAAGTGCGGACAGTTGAACCTGGTGCTCTGGCCGTTCTGAGCCAGCTGAAGAA
CCTGGACCTGAGCCACAACTTCATCAGCAGCTTCCCTTGGAGCGACCTGCGGAATCTGTCTGCTCTGCAG
CTGCTGAAGATGAACCACAACCGGCTGGGAAGCCTGCCTAGAGATGCTCTGGGAGCACTGCCCGATCTGC
GGAGCCTGAGAATCAACAACAACAGACTGCGGACACTGGCCCCAGGCACCTTTGATGCTCTGAGCGCTCT
GTCTCACCTCCAGCTGTATCACAACCCCTTCCACTGTGGCTGTGGCCTCGTTTGGCTTCAAGCCTGGGCC
GCCAGTACCAGAGTGTCTCTGCCTGAGCCAGACTCTATCGCCTGTGCCTCTCCACCAGCTCTGCAGGGCG
TTCCAGTGTACAGACTTCCTGCTCTGCCTTGCGCTCCTCCTAGCGTTCACCTGTCTGCCGAACCTCCACT
GGAAGCCCCTGGAACACCTCTGAGAGCCGGACTGGCTTTCGTGCTGCACTGTATCGCCGACGGACACCCC
ACACCTAGACTGCAGTGGCAGCTGCAAATCCCTGGCGGAACAGTGGTGCTGGAACCTCCTGTTCTGAGCG
GCGAAGATGATGGCGTGGGAGCCGAAGAAGGCGAAGGCGAAGGCGACGGGGATCTGCTGACACAGACACA
GGCTCAGACCCCTACACCAGCTCCAGCTTGGCCTGCTCCTCCTGCCACACCAAGATTTCTGGCCCTGGCC
AATGGCAGCCTGCTGGTTCCTCTGCTGTCTGCCAAAGAGGCCGGCGTCTACACATGCAGAGCCCACAATG
AGCTGGGCGCCAATAGCACCTCTATCAGAGTGGCCGTGGCCGCCACAGGACCTCCAAAACATGCTCCTGG
TGCTGGCGGAGAGCCTGATGGACAAGCCCCTACAAGCGAGAGAAAGAGCACCGCCAAAGGCAGAGGCAAC
AGCGTGCTGCCTTCTAAGCCTGAGGGCAAGATCAAAGGCCAGGGACTCGCCAAGGTGTCCATCCTGGGAG
AAACCGAGACTGAGCCCGAAGAGGATACCAGCGAGGGCGAAGAGGCCGAGGATCAGATTCTGGCTGATCC
CGCCGAGGAACAGAGATGCGGAAACGGCGATCCCAGCAGATACGTGTCCAACCACGCCTTCAATCAGAGC
GCCGAGCTGAAGCCTCACGTGTTCGAGCTGGGAGTGATCGCCCTGGATGTGGCTGAAAGGGAAGCCAGAG
TGCAGCTGACACCACTGGCTGCTAGATGGGGACCTGGACCAGGCGGTGCAGGCGGAGCACCTAGACCTGG
AAGAAGGCCTCTGAGACTGCTGTATCTGTGTCCAGCTGGTGGCGGAGCTGCTGTGCAATGGTCCAGAGTT
GAGGAAGGCGTGAACGCCTACTGGTTCAGAGGACTGAGGCCCGGCACCAACTACTCTGTGTGTCTTGCTC
TGGCTGGCGAGGCCTGTCATGTGCAAGTGGTGTTCAGCACCAAGAAAGAGCTGCCCTCTGGCGCGCCGGG
CGGCGACAAGACCCACACCTGCCCCCCCTGCCCAGCTCCAGAACTGCTGGGAGGGCCTTCCGTGTTCCTG
TTCCCCCCCAAGCCCAAGGACACCCTGATGATCAGCAGGACCCCCGAGGTGACCTGCGTGGTGGTGGCCG
TGTCCCACGAGGACCCAGAGGTGAAGTTCAACTGGTACGTGGACGGCGTGGAGGTGCACAACGCCAAGAC
CAAGCCCAGAGAGGAGCAGTACAACAGCACCTACAGGGTGGTGTCCGTGCTGACCGTGCTGCACCAGGAC
TGGCTGAACGGCAAAGAATACAAGTGCAAAGTCTCCAACAAGGCCCTGGCTGCCCCAATCGAAAAGACAA
TCAGCAAGGCCAAGGGCCAGCCACGGGAGCCCCAGGTGTACACCCTGCCCCCCAGCCGGGAGGAGATGAC
CAAGAACCAGGTGTCCCTGACCTGTCTGGTGAAGGGCTTCTACCCCAGCGATATCGCCGTGGAGTGGGAG
AGCAACGGCCAGCCCGAGAACAACTACAAGACCACCCCCCCAGTGCTGGACAGCGACGGCAGCTTCTTCC
TGTACAGCAAGCTGACCGTGGACAAGTCCAGGTGGCAGCAGGGCAACGTGTTCAGCTGCAGCGTGATGCA
CGAGGCCCTGCACAACCACTACACCCAGAAGTCCCTGAGCCTGAGCCCCGGCGGCAGCGGTCTTAATGAT
ATTTTCGAGGCTCAGAAGATTGAGTGGCATGAACACCACCACCATCACCACTAAGGCCGGCCTGTAGTCA
CTGGCACAACGCGTTACCCGGTAAGCCAATCGGGTATACACGGTCGTCATACTGCAGACAGGGTTCTTCT
ACTTTGCAAGATAGTCTTGAGTAGTAAAATAAATAGATAGAGAAAATCAGCCTCGACTGTGCCTTCTAGT
TGCCAGCCATCTGTTGTTTGCCCCTCCCCCGTGCCTTCCTTGACCCTGGAAGGTGCCACTCCCACTGTCC
TTTCCTAATAAAATGAGGAAATTGCATCACAACACTCAACCCTATCTCGGTCTATTCTTTTGATTTATAA
GGGATTTTGCCGATTTCGGCCTATTGGTTAAAAAATGAGCTGATTTAACAAAAATTTAACGCGAATTAAT
TCTGTGGAATGTGTGTCAGTTAGGGTGTGGAAAGTCCCCAGGCTCCCCAGCAGGCAGAAGTATGCAAAGC
ATGCATCTCAATTAGTCAGCAACCAGGTGTGGAAAGTCCCCAGGCTCCCCAGCAGGCAGAAGTATGCAAA
GCATGCATCTCAATTAGTCAGCAACCATAGTCCCGCCCCTAACTCCGCCCATCCCGCCCCTAACTCCGCC
CAGTTCCGCCCATTCTCCGCCCCATGGCTGACTAATTTTTTTTATTTATGCAGAGGCCGAGGCCGCCTCT
GCCTCTGAGCTATTCCAGAAGTAGTGAGGAGGCTTTTTTGGAGGCCTAGGCTTTTGCAAAAAGCTCCCGG
GAGCTTGTATATCCATTTTCGGATCTGATCAGCACGTGTTGACAATTAATCATCGGCATAGTATATCGGC
ATAGTATAATACGACAAGGTGAGGAACTAAACCATGACCGAGTACAAGCCCACGGTGCGCCTCGCCACCC
GCGACGACGTCCCCAGGGCCGTACGCACCCTCGCCGCCGCGTTCGCCGACTACCCCGCCACGCGCCACAC
CGTCGATCCGGACCGCCACATCGAGCGGGTCACCGAGCTGCAAGAACTCTTCCTCACGCGCGTCGGGCTC
GACATCGGCAAGGTGTGGGTCGCGGACGACGGCGCCGCGGTGGCGGTCTGGACCACGCCGGAGAGCGTCG
AAGCGGGGGCGGTGTTCGCCGAGATCGGCCCGCGCATGGCCGAGTTGAGCGGTTCCCGGCTGGCCGCGCA
GCAACAGATGGAAGGCCTCCTGGCGCCGCACCGGCCCAAGGAGCCCGCGTGGTTCCTGGCCACCGTCGGC
GTCTCGCCCGACCACCAGGGCAAGGGTCTGGGCAGCGCCGTCGTGCTCCCCGGAGTGGAGGCGGCCGAGC
GCGCCGGGGTGCCCGCCTTCCTGGAGACATCCGCGCCCCGCAACCTCCCCTTCTACGAGCGGCTCGGCTT
CACCGTCACCGCCGACGTCGAGGTGCCCGAAGGACCGCGCACCTGGTGCATGACCCGCAAGCCCGGTGCC
TGACACGTGCTACGAGATTTCGATTCCACCGCCGCCTTCTATGAAAGGTTGGGCTTCGGAATCGTTTTCC
GGGACGCCGGCTGGATGATCCTCCAGCGCGGGGATCTCATGCTGGAGTTCTTCGCCCACCCCAACTTGTT
TATTGCAGCTTATAATGGTTACAAATAAAGCAATAGCATCACAAATTTCACAAATAAAGCATTTTTTTCA
CTGCATTCTAGTTGTGGTTTGTCCAAACTCATCAATGTATCTTATCATGTCTGTATACCGTCGACCTCTA
GCTAGAGCTTGGCGTAATCATGGTCATTACCAATGCTTAATCAGTGAGGCACCTATCTCAGCGATCTGTC
TATTTCGTTCATCCATAGTTGCCTGACTCCCCGTCGTGTAGATAACTACGATACGGGAGGGCTTACCATC
TGGCCCCAGCGCTGCGATGATACCGCGAGAACCACGCTCACCGGCTCCGGATTTATCAGCAATAAACCAG
CCAGCCGGAAGGGCCGAGCGCAGAAGTGGTCCTGCAACTTTATCCGCCTCCATCCAGTCTATTAATTGTT
GCCGGGAAGCTAGAGTAAGTAGTTCGCCAGTTAATAGTTTGCGCAACGTTGTTGCCATCGCTACAGGCAT
CGTGGTGTCACGCTCGTCGTTTGGTATGGCTTCATTCAGCTCCGGTTCCCAACGATCAAGGCGAGTTACA
TGATCCCCCATGTTGTGCAAAAAAGCGGTTAGCTCCTTCGGTCCTCCGATCGTTGTCAGAAGTAAGTTGG
CCGCAGTGTTATCACTCATGGTTATGGCAGCACTGCATAATTCTCTTACTGTCATGCCATCCGTAAGATG
CTTTTCTGTGACTGGTGAGTACTCAACCAAGTCATTCTGAGAATAGTGTATGCGGCGACCGAGTTGCTCT
TGCCCGGCGTCAATACGGGATAATACCGCGCCACATAGCAGAACTTTAAAAGTGCTCATCATTGGAAAAC
GTTCTTCGGGGCGAAAACTCTCAAGGATCTTACCGCTGTTGAGATCCAGTTCGATGTAACCCACTCGTGC
ACCCAACTGATCTTCAGCATCTTTTACTTTCACCAGCGTTTCTGGGTGAGCAAAAACAGGAAGGCAAAAT
GCCGCAAAAAAGGGAATAAGGGCGACACGGAAATGTTGAATACTCATATTCTTCCTT
Features (pLannotate 1.2.2; 22 found; start..end, strand, type, name):
    119..143     -  CDS            KanR (fragment): aminoglycoside phosphotransferase; aph(3')-Ia; confers resistance to kanamycin
    254..842     +  rep_origin     ori: high-copy-number ColE1/pMB1/pBR322/pUC origin of replication
   1067..1084    +  terminator     rrnB T2 terminator (fragment): transcription terminator T2 from the E. coli rrnB gene
   1109..1128    -  CDS            lacZα (fragment): LacZα fragment of β-galactosidase; lacZ fragment
   1584..1600    +  protein_bind   lac operator: The lac repressor binds to the lac operator to inhibit transcription in E. coli. This inhibition can be relieved by adding lactose or isopropyl-β-D-thiogalactopyranoside (IPTG). lac repressor encoded by lacI
   2835..2904    +  ncRNA          RNA-OUT: Accession: RF00240 - RNA-OUT
   3181..3484    +  enhancer       CMV enhancer: human cytomegalovirus immediate early enhancer
   3485..3688    +  promoter       CMV promoter: human cytomegalovirus (CMV) immediate early promoter
   3824..3867    +  intron         CMV intron (fragment): modified intron A from human cytomegalovirus
   3919..3937    +  promoter       SP6 promoter: promoter for bacteriophage SP6 RNA polymerase
   3941..3978    +  CDS            IgH signal sequence (fragment): signal sequence from the mouse immunoglobulin heavy chain variable region
   4066..5799    +  CDS            ISLR2 (fragment): ISLR2_HUMAN - Also known as KIAA1465, LINX. Experimental evidence at protein level: Swiss-Prot protein existence level 1. Required for axon extension during neural development. From Homo sapiens (Human).
   5815..6492    +  CDS            IGHG1 (fragment): IGHG1_HUMAN - Experimental evidence at protein level: Swiss-Prot protein existence level 1. Constant region of immunoglobulin heavy chains. Immunoglobulins, also known as antibodies, are membrane-bound or secreted glycoproteins produced by B lymphocytes. In the recognition phase of humoral immunity, the membrane-bound immunoglobulins serve as receptors which, upon binding of a specific antigen, trigger the clonal expansion and differentiation of B lymphocytes into immunoglobulins- secreting plasma cells. Secreted immunoglobulins mediate the effector phase of humoral immunity, which results in
   6707..6818    +  polyA_signal   bGH poly(A) signal: bovine growth hormone polyadenylation signal
   6819..6927    +  rep_origin     f1 ori (fragment): f1 bacteriophage origin of replication; arrow indicates direction of (+) strand synthesis
   6941..7270    +  promoter       SV40 promoter: SV40 enhancer and early promoter
   7318..7365    +  promoter       EM7 promoter: synthetic bacterial promoter&nbsp
   7384..7983    +  CDS            PuroR (fragment): puromycin N-acetyltransferase; pac from Streptomyces; confers resistance to puromycin
   7993..8118    +  CDS            ble (fragment): BLE_KLEPN - Experimental evidence at protein level: Swiss-Prot protein existence level 1. Binding protein with a strong affinity to the bleomycin family of antibiotics. Binds to CL990; an antimitotic-antibiotic compound. From Klebsiella pneumoniae.
   8113..8234    +  polyA_signal   SV40 poly(A) signal: SV40 polyadenylation signal
   8287..9147    -  CDS            AmpR: β-lactamase; bla; confers resistance to ampicillin, carbenicillin, and related antibiotics
   9150..89      -  promoter       AmpR promoter (fragment) (across the origin): bla
