[The description below was written by a language model from this plasmid's Addgene catalogue record and pLannotate feature annotations shown in this document.]
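Description:
pD649-HAsp-ISLR2-Fc(DAPA)-AviTag-6xHis is a mammalian expression plasmid built on the pD649 backbone for producing the extracellular domain of the human cell-surface protein ISLR2 (also known as KIAA1465 or LINX) as a secreted Fc fusion. It is propagated in E. coli as a high-copy plasmid through a ColE1/pUC-type origin and selected with ampicillin via the β-lactamase gene.

Expression is driven by the CMV immediate-early enhancer and promoter, followed by a fragment of CMV intron A and an SP6 phage promoter that also provides a sequencing primer site. The open reading frame starts with a signal peptide: the name indicates an HA signal peptide, whereas the annotation software matched only a short fragment to a mouse IgH signal sequence. This leader directs the product into the secretory pathway. The ISLR2 ectodomain sits between retained NotI and AscI sites and is fused in frame to a human IgG1 Fc region carrying the D265A and P329A (DAPA) substitutions, generally used to reduce Fc effector binding. According to the catalogue entry, an AviTag for site-specific biotinylation and a 6xHis tag for affinity purification follow, though neither is separately annotated. A bGH polyadenylation signal ends the transcript.

Downstream, an SV40 promoter/EM7 cassette with a puromycin N-acetyltransferase sequence and SV40 poly(A) signal suggests an option for selection in mammalian cells. The sequenced record is longer than backbone plus insert, and the region upstream of the CMV enhancer contains an RNA-OUT element, consistent with the depositor's note that some plasmids in this collection carry an IS4-like transposase insertion there. The construct belongs to a collection made for mapping extracellular protein–protein interactions among human IgSF cell-surface proteins.
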