Addgene plasmid #156915: pD649-HAsp-ISLR2-Fc(DAPA)-AviTag-6xHis
Purpose: Mammalian expression of cell-surface protein extracellular domain fused to Fc(DAPA)-Avi-6xHis. Protein is secreted from cells.
Depositing lab: Chris Garcia. Depositing organization: Stanford University. Publication: A Human IgSF Cell-Surface Interactome Reveals a Complex Network of Protein-Protein Interactions. Wojtowicz WM, Vielmetter J, Fernandes RA, Siepe DH, Eastman CL, Chisholm GB, Cox S, Klock H, Anderson PW, Rue SM, Miller JJ, Glaser SM, Bragstad ML, Vance J, Lam AW, Lesley SA, Zinn K, Garcia KC. Cell. 2020 Aug 20;182(4):1027-1043.e17. doi: 10.1016/j.cell.2020.07.025. PubMed 32822567.
Backbone
  Vector backbone: pD649
  Backbone size w/o insert (bp): 6106
  Vector type: Mammalian Expression
Growth in bacteria
  Bacterial resistance: Ampicillin, 100 μg/mL
  Growth temperature: 37°C
  Growth strain: DH5alpha
  Copy number: High Copy
Gene/Insert
  Gene/Insert name: ISLR2
  Species: H. sapiens (human)
  Insert size (bp): 1713
  Mutation: Fc region of human IgG contains D265A and P329A mutations (DAPA)
  Entrez Gene: ISLR2 (a.k.a. KIAA1465)
  Promoter: CMV/SP6
  Tag / fusion protein: Fc(DAPA)-AviTag-6xHis (C terminal on backbone)
  Cloning method: Restriction Enzyme; 5′ cloning site GCGGCCGC (not destroyed); 3′ cloning site GGCGCGCC (not destroyed)
  Sequencing primers: 5′ ATTTAGGTGACACTATAG; 3′ CACGTACCAGTTGAACTTCACC
Resource information
  A portion of this plasmid was derived from a plasmid made by: synthesis by ThermoFisher
Terms and licenses: Academic/Nonprofit Terms; Industry Terms: Not Available to Industry
Depositor comments: Some plasmids in this collection may have an IS4-like element ISVsa5 family transposase upstream of the CMV promoter.
How to cite: pD649-HAsp-ISLR2-Fc(DAPA)-AviTag-6xHis was a gift from Chris Garcia (Addgene plasmid # 156915 ; http://n2t.net/addgene:156915 ; RRID:Addgene_156915)
