>Addgene plasmid #156915 | pD649-HAsp-ISLR2-Fc(DAPA)-AviTag-6xHis | depositor partial sequence | sequence record 302940 | insert (extracellular domain)
TCTTGTCCTGAACCTTGTGCCTGCGTGGACAAATACGCCCACCAGTTCGCCGACTGCGCCTACAAAGAAC
TGAGAGAGGTGCCAGAGGGCCTGCCTGCCAATGTGACAACACTGAGCCTGAGCGCCAACAAGATCACCGT
GCTGAGAAGAGGCGCCTTCGCCGATGTGACCCAAGTGACATCTCTGTGGCTGGCCCACAACGAAGTGCGG
ACAGTTGAACCTGGTGCTCTGGCCGTTCTGAGCCAGCTGAAGAACCTGGACCTGAGCCACAACTTCATCA
GCAGCTTCCCTTGGAGCGACCTGCGGAATCTGTCTGCTCTGCAGCTGCTGAAGATGAACCACAACCGGCT
GGGAAGCCTGCCTAGAGATGCTCTGGGAGCACTGCCCGATCTGCGGAGCCTGAGAATCAACAACAACAGA
CTGCGGACACTGGCCCCAGGCACCTTTGATGCTCTGAGCGCTCTGTCTCACCTCCAGCTGTATCACAACC
CCTTCCACTGTGGCTGTGGCCTCGTTTGGCTTCAAGCCTGGGCCGCCAGTACCAGAGTGTCTCTGCCTGA
GCCAGACTCTATCGCCTGTGCCTCTCCACCAGCTCTGCAGGGCGTTCCAGTGTACAGACTTCCTGCTCTG
CCTTGCGCTCCTCCTAGCGTTCACCTGTCTGCCGAACCTCCACTGGAAGCCCCTGGAACACCTCTGAGAG
CCGGACTGGCTTTCGTGCTGCACTGTATCGCCGACGGACACCCCACACCTAGACTGCAGTGGCAGCTGCA
AATCCCTGGCGGAACAGTGGTGCTGGAACCTCCTGTTCTGAGCGGCGAAGATGATGGCGTGGGAGCCGAA
GAAGGCGAAGGCGAAGGCGACGGGGATCTGCTGACACAGACACAGGCTCAGACCCCTACACCAGCTCCAG
CTTGGCCTGCTCCTCCTGCCACACCAAGATTTCTGGCCCTGGCCAATGGCAGCCTGCTGGTTCCTCTGCT
GTCTGCCAAAGAGGCCGGCGTCTACACATGCAGAGCCCACAATGAGCTGGGCGCCAATAGCACCTCTATC
AGAGTGGCCGTGGCCGCCACAGGACCTCCAAAACATGCTCCTGGTGCTGGCGGAGAGCCTGATGGACAAG
CCCCTACAAGCGAGAGAAAGAGCACCGCCAAAGGCAGAGGCAACAGCGTGCTGCCTTCTAAGCCTGAGGG
CAAGATCAAAGGCCAGGGACTCGCCAAGGTGTCCATCCTGGGAGAAACCGAGACTGAGCCCGAAGAGGAT
ACCAGCGAGGGCGAAGAGGCCGAGGATCAGATTCTGGCTGATCCCGCCGAGGAACAGAGATGCGGAAACG
GCGATCCCAGCAGATACGTGTCCAACCACGCCTTCAATCAGAGCGCCGAGCTGAAGCCTCACGTGTTCGA
GCTGGGAGTGATCGCCCTGGATGTGGCTGAAAGGGAAGCCAGAGTGCAGCTGACACCACTGGCTGCTAGA
TGGGGACCTGGACCAGGCGGTGCAGGCGGAGCACCTAGACCTGGAAGAAGGCCTCTGAGACTGCTGTATC
TGTGTCCAGCTGGTGGCGGAGCTGCTGTGCAATGGTCCAGAGTTGAGGAAGGCGTGAACGCCTACTGGTT
CAGAGGACTGAGGCCCGGCACCAACTACTCTGTGTGTCTTGCTCTGGCTGGCGAGGCCTGTCATGTGCAA
GTGGTGTTCAGCACCAAGAAAGAGCTGCCCTCT
